Addgene plasmid #238124: pLX_305_OVA_Blasticidin
Purpose: Enables expression of Ovalbumin with Blasticidin selectable marker.
Depositing lab: Arlene Sharpe. Depositing organization: Harvard Medical School. Publication: A STUB1-CHIC2 complex inhibits CD8(+) T cells to restrain tumor immunity. LaFleur MW, Milling LE, Prathima P, Li V, Lemmen AM, Streeter ISL, Heisig PKS, Derosia NM, Riffo E, Xu H, Nguyen TH, Kolengaden A, Markson SC, Doench JG, Sharpe AH. Nat Immunol. 2025 Sep;26(9):1476-1487. doi: 10.1038/s41590-025-02231-6. Epub 2025 Aug 12. PubMed 40796662.
Backbone
  Vector backbone: pLX_305
  Backbone manufacturer: Broad Institute Genetic Perturbation Platform
  Backbone size w/o insert (bp): 7408
  Total vector size (bp): 8569
  Vector type: Mammalian Expression
  Selectable markers: Blasticidin
Growth in bacteria
  Bacterial resistance: Ampicillin, 100 μg/mL
  Growth temperature: 37°C
  Growth strain: NEB Stable
  Copy number: High Copy
Gene/Insert
  Gene/Insert name: Ovalbumin
  Species: G. gallus (chicken)
  Insert size (bp): 1161
  GenBank ID: 396058
  Entrez Gene: OVAL (a.k.a. OVA, SERPINB14)
  Promoter: Human PGK
  Cloning method: Gene Synthesis
  Sequencing primers: 5′ CAATAGCGGCTGCTCAGCA
Resource information
  A portion of this plasmid was derived from a plasmid made by: Genscript performed this cloning.
Terms and licenses: Academic/Nonprofit Terms; Industry Terms: Not Available to Industry
How to cite: pLX_305_OVA_Blasticidin was a gift from Arlene Sharpe (Addgene plasmid # 238124 ; http://n2t.net/addgene:238124 ; RRID:Addgene_238124)
