[The description below was written by a language model from this plasmid's Addgene catalogue record and pLannotate feature annotations shown in this document.]
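Description:
pLX_305_OVA_Blasticidin is an 8.6 kb plasmid built on the pLX_305 backbone from the Broad Institute Genetic Perturbation Platform. The catalogue lists it simply as a mammalian expression vector, but the feature table shows the architecture of an HIV-1-derived lentiviral transfer plasmid. An RSV promoter fused to a truncated 5' LTR drives production of the viral genomic RNA, followed by the Ψ packaging signal with a gag fragment, the Rev response element for Rev-dependent nuclear export, and a cPPT/CTS element. A second truncated LTR and an SV40 poly(A) signal close the viral unit, an arrangement consistent with a self-inactivating design. In bacteria it is maintained through a high-copy ColE1/pUC-type origin and ampicillin resistance (β-lactamase). An f1 origin and remnants of the lac/lacZα region with T3 and T7 promoters are carried over from the cloning backbone.

Between the LTRs are two expression units in the same orientation. An SV40 early promoter/origin segment drives the blasticidin S deaminase gene (BSD), allowing selection of stably modified mammalian cells with blasticidin. Downstream of the cPPT/CTS, the human PGK promoter drives the 1,161 bp chicken ovalbumin (OVAL/SERPINB14) coding sequence, which was made by gene synthesis. A WPRE follows it to enhance transcript stability and expression. A single loxP site lies just upstream of the 3' LTR, but the record assigns it no function.

The stated purpose is expression of ovalbumin with a blasticidin selectable marker. The associated publication concerns CD8+ T cells and tumor immunity, which fits ovalbumin's common use as a model antigen, although the record does not specify the target cells.
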