Features (pLannotate 1.2.2; 30 found; start..end, strand, type, name):
    693..785     +  CDS            lacI (fragment): lac repressor; lacI; The lac repressor binds to the lac operator to inhibit transcription in E. coli. This inhibition can be relieved by adding lactose or isopropyl-β-D-thiogalactopyranoside (IPTG).
    798..819     +  protein_bind   CAP binding site: CAP binding activates transcription in the presence of cAMP. E. coli catabolite activator protein
    834..864     +  promoter       lac promoter: promoter for the E. coli lac operon
    872..888     +  protein_bind   lac operator: The lac repressor binds to the lac operator to inhibit transcription in E. coli. This inhibition can be relieved by adding lactose or isopropyl-β-D-thiogalactopyranoside (IPTG). lac repressor encoded by lacI
    933..951     +  promoter       T3 promoter: promoter for bacteriophage T3 RNA polymerase
    979..1205    +  promoter       RSV promoter: Rous sarcoma virus enhancer/promoter
   1206..1386    +  LTR            5' LTR (truncated): truncated 5' long terminal repeat (LTR) from HIV-1
   1433..1558    +  misc_feature   HIV-1 Ψ: packaging signal of human immunodeficiency virus type 1
   1542..1905    +  CDS            HIV-1 gag (fragment): gag protein from human immunodeficiency virus 1; gag
   2051..2284    +  misc_feature   RRE: The Rev response element (RRE) of HIV-1 allows for Rev-dependent mRNA export from the nucleus to the cytoplasm.
   2661..2687    +  CDS            Rev (fragment): human immunodeficiency virus 1 (HIV-1) Rev protein; rev; enhances nuclear export of unspliced and incompletely spliced viral mRNAs
   2694..2717    +  promoter       SV40 promoter (fragment): SV40 early promoter
   2718..2789    +  promoter       SV40 promoter (fragment): SV40 enhancer and early promoter
   2813..2948    +  rep_origin     SV40 ori: SV40 origin of replication
   2984..3379    +  CDS            BSD: blasticidin S deaminase; Aspergillus terreus BSD; confers resistance to blasticidin
   3453..3570    +  misc_feature   cPPT/CTS: central polypurine tract and central termination sequence of HIV-1
   3628..4128    +  promoter       hPGK promoter: human phosphoglycerate kinase 1 promoter
   4149..5309    +  CDS            ovalbumin: chicken ovalbumin
   5346..5934    +  misc_feature   WPRE: woodchuck hepatitis virus posttranscriptional regulatory element
   5930..6040    +  CDS            nef (fragment): NEF_HV1LA - Experimental evidence at protein level: Swiss-Prot protein existence level 1. Extracellular Nef protein targets CD4(+) T-lymphocytes for apoptosis by interacting with CXCR4 surface receptors. From Human immunodeficiency virus type 1 group M subtype B (isolate Lai) (HIV-1).
   6061..6094    +  protein_bind   loxP: Cre-mediated recombination occurs in the 8-bp core sequence (GCATACAT). Cre recombinase
   6114..6294    +  LTR            5' LTR (truncated): truncated 5' long terminal repeat (LTR) from HIV-1
   6371..6492    +  polyA_signal   SV40 poly(A) signal: SV40 polyadenylation signal
   6532..6667    +  rep_origin     SV40 ori: SV40 origin of replication
   6688..6706    -  promoter       T7 promoter: promoter for bacteriophage T7 RNA polymerase
   6714..6869    +  CDS            lacZα (fragment): LacZα fragment of β-galactosidase; lacZ fragment
   6874..7302    +  rep_origin     f1 ori (sequence partly withheld): f1 bacteriophage origin of replication; arrow indicates direction of (+) strand synthesis
   7355..7459    +  promoter       AmpR promoter: bla
   7460..8320    +  CDS            AmpR: β-lactamase; bla; confers resistance to ampicillin, carbenicillin, and related antibiotics
   8491..510     +  rep_origin     ori (across the origin): high-copy-number ColE1/pMB1/pBR322/pUC origin of replication
>Addgene plasmid #238124 | pLX_305_OVA_Blasticidin | addgene full sequence | sequence record 475932 | Addgene NGS Result
GATCAAGAGCTACCAACTCTTTTTCCGAAGGTAACTGGCTTCAGCAGAGCGCAGATACCAAATACTGTTC
TTCTAGTGTAGCCGTAGTTAGGCCACCACTTCAAGAACTCTGTAGCACCGCCTACATACCTCGCTCTGCT
AATCCTGTTACCAGTGGCTGCTGCCAGTGGCGATAAGTCGTGTCTTACCGGGTTGGACTCAAGACGATAG
TTACCGGATAAGGCGCAGCGGTCGGGCTGAACGGGGGGTTCGTGCACACAGCCCAGCTTGGAGCGAACGA
CCTACACCGAACTGAGATACCTACAGCGTGAGCTATGAGAAAGCGCCACGCTTCCCGAAGGGAGAAAGGC
GGACAGGTATCCGGTAAGCGGCAGGGTCGGAACAGGAGAGCGCACGAGGGAGCTTCCAGGGGGAAACGCC
TGGTATCTTTATAGTCCTGTCGGGTTTCGCCACCTCTGACTTGAGCGTCGATTTTTGTGATGCTCGTCAG
GGGGGCGGAGCCTATGGAAAAACGCCAGCAACGCGGCCTTTTTACGGTTCCTGGCCTTTTGCTGGCCTTT
TGCTCACATGTTCTTTCCTGCGTTATCCCCTGATTCTGTGGATAACCGTATTACCGCCTTTGAGTGAGCT
GATACCGCTCGCCGCAGCCGAACGACCGAGCGCAGCGAGTCAGTGAGCGAGGAAGCGGAAGAGCGCCCAA
TACGCAAACCGCCTCTCCCCGCGCGTTGGCCGATTCATTAATGCAGCTGGCACGACAGGTTTCCCGACTG
GAAAGCGGGCAGTGAGCGCAACGCAATTAATGTGAGTTAGCTCACTCATTAGGCACCCCAGGCTTTACAC
TTTATGCTTCCGGCTCGTATGTTGTGTGGAATTGTGAGCGGATAACAATTTCACACAGGAAACAGCTATG
ACCATGATTACGCCAAGCGCGCAATTAACCCTCACTAAAGGGAACAAAAGCTGGAGCTGCAAGCTTAATG
TAGTCTTATGCAATACTCTTGTAGTCTTGCAACATGGTAACGATGAGTTAGCAACATGCCTTACAAGGAG
AGAAAAAGCACCGTGCATGCCGATTGGTGGAAGTAAGGTGGTACGATCGTGCCTTATTAGGAAGGCAACA
GACGGGTCTGACATGGATTGGACGAACCACTGAATTGCCGCATTGCAGAGATATTGTATTTAAGTGCCTA
GCTCGATACATAAACGGGTCTCTCTGGTTAGACCAGATCTGAGCCTGGGAGCTCTCTGGCTAACTAGGGA
ACCCACTGCTTAAGCCTCAATAAAGCTTGCCTTGAGTGCTTCAAGTAGTGTGTGCCCGTCTGTTGTGTGA
CTCTGGTAACTAGAGATCCCTCAGACCCTTTTAGTCAGTGTGGAAAATCTCTAGCAGTGGCGCCCGAACA
GGGACTTGAAAGCGAAAGGGAAACCAGAGGAGCTCTCTCGACGCAGGACTCGGCTTGCTGAAGCGCGCAC
GGCAAGAGGCGAGGGGCGGCGACTGGTGAGTACGCCAAAAATTTTGACTAGCGGAGGCTAGAAGGAGAGA
GATGGGTGCGAGAGCGTCAGTATTAAGCGGGGGAGAATTAGATCGCGATGGGAAAAAATTCGGTTAAGGC
CAGGGGGAAAGAAAAAATATAAATTAAAACATATAGTATGGGCAAGCAGGGAGCTAGAACGATTCGCAGT
TAATCCTGGCCTGTTAGAAACATCAGAAGGCTGTAGACAAATACTGGGACAGCTACAACCATCCCTTCAG
ACAGGATCAGAAGAACTTAGATCATTATATAATACAGTAGCAACCCTCTATTGTGTGCATCAAAGGATAG
AGATAAAAGACACCAAGGAAGCTTTAGACAAGATAGAGGAAGAGCAAAACAAAAGTAAGACCACCGCACA
GCAAGCGGCCGCTGATCTTCAGACCTGGAGGAGGAGATATGAGGGACAATTGGAGAAGTGAATTATATAA
ATATAAAGTAGTAAAAATTGAACCATTAGGAGTAGCACCCACCAAGGCAAAGAGAAGAGTGGTGCAGAGA
GAAAAAAGAGCAGTGGGAATAGGAGCTTTGTTCCTTGGGTTCTTGGGAGCAGCAGGAAGCACTATGGGCG
CAGCGTCAATGACGCTGACGGTACAGGCCAGACAATTATTGTCTGGTATAGTGCAGCAGCAGAACAATTT
GCTGAGGGCTATTGAGGCGCAACAGCATCTGTTGCAACTCACAGTCTGGGGCATCAAGCAGCTCCAGGCA
AGAATCCTGGCTGTGGAAAGATACCTAAAGGATCAACAGCTCCTGGGGATTTGGGGTTGCTCTGGAAAAC
TCATTTGCACCACTGCTGTGCCTTGGAATGCTAGTTGGAGTAATAAATCTCTGGAACAGATTTGGAATCA
CACGACCTGGATGGAGTGGGACAGAGAAATTAACAATTACACAAGCTTAATACACTCCTTAATTGAAGAA
TCGCAAAACCAGCAAGAAAAGAATGAACAAGAATTATTGGAATTAGATAAATGGGCAAGTTTGTGGAATT
GGTTTAACATAACAAATTGGCTGTGGTATATAAAATTATTCATAATGATAGTAGGAGGCTTGGTAGGTTT
AAGAATAGTTTTTGCTGTACTTTCTATAGTGAATAGAGTTAGGCAGGGATATTCACCATTATCGTTTCAG
ACCCACCTCCCAACCCCGAGGGGACCCATGCATTGCATCTCAATTAGTCAGCAACCAGGTGTGGAAAGTC
CCCAGGCTCCCCAGCAGGCAGAAGTATGCAAAGCATGCGTCTCAATTAGTCAGCAACCATAGTCCCGCCC
CTAACTCCGCCCATCCCGCCCCTAACTCCGCCCAGTTCCGCCCATTCTCCGCCCCATGGCTGACTAATTT
TTTTTATTTATGCAGAGGCCGAGGCCGCCTCGGCCTCTGAGCTATTCCAGAAGTAGTGAGGAGGCTTTTT
TGGAGGCCTAGGCTTTTGCAAAAAGCTTTCTAGAGGTACCACCATGGCCAAGCCTTTGTCTCAAGAAGAA
TCCACCCTCATTGAAAGAGCAACGGCTACAATCAACAGCATCCCCATCTCTGAAGACTACAGCGTCGCCA
GCGCAGCTCTCTCTAGCGACGGCCGCATCTTCACTGGTGTCAATGTATATCATTTTACTGGGGGACCTTG
TGCAGAACTCGTGGTGCTGGGCACTGCTGCTGCTGCGGCAGCTGGCAACCTGACTTGTATCGTCGCGATC
GGAAATGAGAACAGGGGCATCTTGAGCCCCTGCGGACGGTGCCGACAGGTGCTTCTCGATCTGCATCCTG
GGATCAAAGCCATAGTGAAGGACAGTGATGGACAGCCGACGGCAGTTGGGATTCGTGAATTGCTGCCCTC
TGGTTATGTGTGGGAGGGCCTGCAGCTGCAGTAGTAAGGCGCGCCGTTAACGAATTCTAGATCTTGAGAC
AAATGGCAGTATTCATCCACAATTTTAAAAGAAAAGGGGGGATTGGGGGGTACAGTGCAGGGGAAAGAAT
AGTAGACATAATAGCAACAGACATACAAACTAAAGAATTACAAAAACAAATTACAAAAATTCAAAATTTT
CGGGTTTATTACAGGGACAGCAGAGATCCACTTTGGCGCCGGCTCGAGGCCTGCAGGTTGCGCCTTTTCC
AAGGCAGCCCTGGGTTTGCGCAGGGACGCGGCTGCTCTGGGCGTGGTTCCGGGAAACGCAGCGGCGCCGA
CCCTGGGTCTCGCACATTCTTCACGTCCGTTCGCAGCGTCACCCGGATCTTCGCCGCTACCCTTGTGGGC
CCCCCGGCGACGCTTCCTGCTCCGCCCCTAAGTCGGGAAGGTTCCTTGCGGTTCGCGGCGTGCCGGACGT
GACAAACGGAAGCCGCACGTCTCACTAGTACCCTCGCAGACGGACAGCGCCAGGGAGCAATGGCAGCGCG
CCGACCGCGATGGGCTGTGGCCAATAGCGGCTGCTCAGCAGGGCGCGCCGAGAGCAGCGGCCGGGAAGGG
GCGGTGCGGGAGGCGGGGTGTGGGGCGGTAGTGTGGGCCCTGTTCCTGCCCGCGCGGTGTTCCGCATTCT
GCAAGCCTCCGGAGCGCACGTCGGCAGTCGGCTCCCTCGTTGACCGAATCACCGACCTCTCTCCCCAGGG
GCTAGCATCGATTGATCAATGGGCTCCATCGGCGCAGCAAGCATGGAATTTTGTTTTGATGTATTCAAGG
AGCTCAAAGTCCACCATGCCAATGAGAACATCTTCTACTGCCCCATTGCCATCATGTCAGCTCTAGCCAT
GGTATACCTGGGTGCAAAAGACAGCACCAGGACACAGATAAATAAGGTTGTTCGCTTTGATAAACTTCCA
GGATTCGGAGACAGTATTGAAGCTCAGTGTGGCACATCTGTAAACGTTCACTCTTCACTTAGAGACATCC
TCAACCAAATCACCAAACCAAATGATGTTTATTCGTTCAGCCTTGCCAGTAGACTTTATGCTGAAGAGAG
ATACCCAATCCTGCCAGAATACTTGCAGTGTGTGAAGGAACTGTATAGAGGAGGCTTGGAACCTATCAAC
TTTCAAACAGCTGCAGATCAAGCCAGAGAGCTCATCAATTCCTGGGTAGAAAGTCAGACAAATGGAATTA
TCAGAAATGTCCTTCAGCCAAGCTCCGTGGATTCTCAAACTGCAATGGTTCTGGTTAATGCCATTGTCTT
CAAAGGACTGTGGGAGAAAACATTTAAGGATGAAGACACACAAGCAATGCCTTTCAGAGTGACTGAGCAA
GAAAGCAAACCTGTGCAGATGATGTACCAGATTGGTTTATTTAGAGTGGCATCAATGGCTTCTGAGAAAA
TGAAGATCCTGGAGCTTCCATTTGCCAGTGGGACAATGAGCATGTTGGTGCTGTTGCCTGATGAAGTCTC
AGGCCTTGAGCAGCTTGAGAGTATAATCAACTTTGAAAAACTGACTGAATGGACCAGTTCTAATGTTATG
GAAGAGAGGAAGATCAAAGTGTACTTACCTCGCATGAAGATGGAGGAAAAATACAACCTCACATCTGTCT
TAATGGCTATGGGCATTACTGACGTGTTTAGCTCTTCAGCCAATCTGTCTGGCATCTCCTCAGCAGAGAG
CCTGAAGATATCTCAAGCTGTCCATGCAGCACATGCAGAAATCAATGAAGCAGGCAGAGAGGTGGTAGGG
TCAGCAGAGGCTGGAGTGGATGCTGCAAGCGTCTCTGAAGAATTTAGGGCTGACCATCCATTCCTCTTCT
GTATCAAGCACATCGCAACCAACGCCGTTCTCTTCTTTGGCAGATGTGTTTCCCCTTAATACCGGTTAAG
TCGACAATCAACGCGTTAAGTCGACAATCAACCTCTGGATTACAAAATTTGTGAAAGATTGACTGGTATT
CTTAACTATGTTGCTCCTTTTACGCTATGTGGATACGCTGCTTTAATGCCTTTGTATCATGCTATTGCTT
CCCGTATGGCTTTCATTTTCTCCTCCTTGTATAAATCCTGGTTGCTGTCTCTTTATGAGGAGTTGTGGCC
CGTTGTCAGGCAACGTGGCGTGGTGTGCACTGTGTTTGCTGACGCAACCCCCACTGGTTGGGGCATTGCC
ACCACCTGTCAGCTCCTTTCCGGGACTTTCGCTTTCCCCCTCCCTATTGCCACGGCGGAACTCATCGCCG
CCTGCCTTGCCCGCTGCTGGACAGGGGCTCGGCTGTTGGGCACTGACAATTCCGTGGTGTTGTCGGGGAA
ATCATCGTCCTTTCCTTGGCTGCTCGCCTGTGTTGCCACCTGGATTCTGCGCGGGACGTCCTTCTGCTAC
GTCCCTTCGGCCCTCAATCCAGCGGACCTTCCTTCCCGCGGCCTGCTGCCGGCTCTGCGGCCTCTTCCGC
GTCTTCGCCTTCGCCCTCAGACGAGTCGGATCTCCCTTTGGGCCGCCTCCCCGCGTCGACTTTAAGACCA
ATGACTTACAAGGCAGCTGTAGATCTTAGCCACTTTTTAAAAGAAAAGGGGGGACTGGAAGGGCTAATTC
ACTCCCAACGAAGACAAGATGGGATCAATTCACCATGGGAATAACTTCGTATAGCATACATTATACGAAG
TTATGCTGCTTTTTGCTTGTACTGGGTCTCTCTGGTTAGACCAGATCTGAGCCTGGGAGCTCTCTGGCTA
ACTAGGGAACCCACTGCTTAAGCCTCAATAAAGCTTGCCTTGAGTGCTTCAAGTAGTGTGTGCCCGTCTG
TTGTGTGACTCTGGTAACTAGAGATCCCTCAGACCCTTTTAGTCAGTGTGGAAAATCTCTAGCATACGTA
TAGTAGTTCATGTCATCTTATTATTCAGTATTTATAACTTGCAAAGAAATGAATATCAGAGAGTGAGAGG
AACTTGTTTATTGCAGCTTATAATGGTTACAAATAAAGCAATAGCATCACAAATTTCACAAATAAAGCAT
TTTTTTCACTGCATTCTAGTTGTGGTTTGTCCAAACTCATCAATGTATCTTATCATGTCTGGCTCTAGCT
ATCCCGCCCCTAACTCCGCCCATCCCGCCCCTAACTCCGCCCAGTTCCGCCCATTCTCCGCCCCATGGCT
GACTAATTTTTTTTATTTATGCAGAGGCCGAGGCCGCCTCGGCCTCTGAGCTATTCCAGAAGTAGTGAGG
AGGCTTTTTTGGAGGCCTAGGGACGTACCCAATTCGCCCTATAGTGAGTCGTATTACGCGCGCTCACTGG
CCGTCGTTTTACAACGTCGTGACTGGGAAAACCCTGGCGTTACCCAACTTAATCGCCTTGCAGCACATCC
CCCTTTCGCCAGCTGGCGTAATAGCGAAGAGGCCCGCACCGATCGCCCTTCCCAACAGTTGCGCAGCCTG
AATGGCGAATGGG
[124 nt withheld, positions 6874-6997]
C
[91 nt withheld, positions 6999-7089]
A
[49 nt withheld, positions 7091-7139]
CCTTTGACGTTGGAGTCCACGTTCTTT
[37 nt withheld, positions 7167-7203]
ACCCTATCTCGGTCTATTCTTTTGATTTATAAGGGATTTTGCCGATTTCGGCCTATTGGTTAAAAAATGA
GCTGATTTAACAAAAATTTAACGCGAATTTTAACAAAATATTAACGCTTACAATTTAGGTGGCACTTTTC
GGGGAAATGTGCGCGGAACCCCTATTTGTTTATTTTTCTAAATACATTCAAATATGTATCCGCTCATGAG
ACAATAACCCTGATAAATGCTTCAATAATATTGAAAAAGGAAGAGTATGAGTATTCAACATTTCCGTGTC
GCCCTTATTCCCTTTTTTGCGGCATTTTGCCTTCCTGTTTTTGCTCACCCAGAAACGCTGGTGAAAGTAA
AAGATGCTGAAGATCAGTTGGGTGCACGAGTGGGTTACATCGAACTGGATCTCAACAGCGGTAAGATCCT
TGAGAGTTTTCGCCCCGAAGAACGTTTTCCAATGATGAGCACTTTTAAAGTTCTGCTATGTGGCGCGGTA
TTATCCCGTATTGACGCCGGGCAAGAGCAACTCGGTCGCCGCATACACTATTCTCAGAATGACTTGGTTG
AGTACTCACCAGTCACAGAAAAGCATCTTACGGATGGCATGACAGTAAGAGAATTATGCAGTGCTGCCAT
AACCATGAGTGATAACACTGCGGCCAACTTACTTCTGACAACGATCGGAGGACCGAAGGAGCTAACCGCT
TTTTTGCACAACATGGGGGATCATGTAACTCGCCTTGATCGTTGGGAACCGGAGCTGAATGAAGCCATAC
CAAACGACGAGCGTGACACCACGATGCCTGTAGCAATGGCAACAACGTTGCGCAAACTATTAACTGGCGA
ACTACTTACTCTAGCTTCCCGGCAACAATTAATAGACTGGATGGAGGCGGATAAAGTTGCAGGACCACTT
CTGCGCTCGGCCCTTCCGGCTGGCTGGTTTATTGCTGATAAATCTGGAGCCGGTGAGCGTGGGTCTCGCG
GTATCATTGCAGCACTGGGGCCAGATGGTAAGCCCTCCCGTATCGTAGTTATCTACACGACGGGGAGTCA
GGCAACTATGGATGAACGAAATAGACAGATCGCTGAGATAGGTGCCTCACTGATTAAGCATTGGTAACTG
TCAGACCAAGTTTACTCATATATACTTTAGATTGATTTAAAACTTCATTTTTAATTTAAAAGGATCTAGG
TGAAGATCCTTTTTGATAATCTCATGACCAAAATCCCTTAACGTGAGTTTTCGTTCCACTGAGCGTCAGA
CCCCGTAGAAAAGATCAAAGGATCTTCTTGAGATCCTTTTTTTCTGCGCGTAATCTGCTGCTTGCAAACA
AAAAAACCACCGCTACCAGCGGTGGTTTGTTTGCCG
